Addgene plasmid #173408: RVD-TG5
Purpose: One-step assembly of custom RVD arrays to construct DdCBE, TALE, etc.
Depositing lab: Bin Shen. Depositing organization: Nanjing Medical University. Publication: Precision modeling of mitochondrial diseases in zebrafish via DdCBE-mediated mtDNA base editing. Guo J, Zhang X, Chen X, Sun H, Dai Y, Wang J, Qian X, Tan L, Lou X, Shen B. Cell Discov. 2021 Sep 3;7(1):78. doi: 10.1038/s41421-021-00307-9. PubMed 34480028.
Backbone
  Vector backbone: TetR T vector
  Vector type: Unspecified
Growth in bacteria
  Bacterial resistance: Tetracycline, 10 μg/mL
  Growth temperature: 37°C
  Growth strain: DH5alpha
  Copy number: High Copy
Gene/Insert
  Gene/Insert name: NG-NN dimer RVD at Position5
  Species: Synthetic
  Mutation: no
  Cloning method: Restriction Enzyme; 5′ cloning site Unknown (unknown if destroyed)
Terms and licenses: Academic/Nonprofit Terms; Industry Terms: Not Available to Industry
Depositor comments: RVD is inserted into TA site of TetR T vector
How to cite: RVD-TG5 was a gift from Bin Shen (Addgene plasmid # 173408 ; http://n2t.net/addgene:173408 ; RRID:Addgene_173408)
