[The description below was written by a language model from this plasmid's Addgene catalogue record and pLannotate feature annotations shown in this document.]
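Description:
RVD-TG5 is a small (about 2.6 kb) bacterial module plasmid from a library designed for one-step assembly of custom TALE repeat arrays, such as those used to build DdCBE mitochondrial base editors or other TALE-based proteins. It is built on a "TetR T vector", a TA-cloning backbone. According to the depositor, the insert was placed into the TA site, although the catalogue lists the cloning method as restriction enzyme with unknown sites. The vector type is otherwise unspecified, and nothing in the record indicates that the plasmid is meant for expression in eukaryotic cells. It serves as a parts donor maintained in E. coli.

The payload is a synthetic dimer of two TALE repeats carrying the repeat-variable diresidues NG and NN, designated for position 5 of the assembly scheme. By the standard TALE code, NG recognises thymine and NN recognises guanine, which matches the "TG" in the plasmid name. Combining such position-specific dimer modules in order lets users assemble an array that targets a chosen DNA sequence. The record does not state which enzymes or overhangs drive the assembly.

The automated annotation does not label the RVD insert itself, and it covers only backbone elements. These are a high-copy ColE1/pUC-type origin, a tetracycline efflux gene (TcR) under its native tet promoter that provides the selection marker, and a T7 promoter. It also reports short fragments matching a kanamycin resistance gene and the RSF origin, which are most likely non-functional remnants or partial matches rather than working parts.
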