Features (pLannotate 1.2.2; 6 found; start..end, strand, type, name):
    387..405     +  promoter       T7 promoter: promoter for bacteriophage T7 RNA polymerase
    408..482     -  CDS            KanR (fragment): aminoglycoside phosphotransferase; aphA-3; confers resistance to kanamycin
    580..1770    -  CDS            TcR: tetracycline efflux protein; tet; confers resistance to tetracycline
   1818..1846    -  promoter       tet promoter: E. coli promoter for tetracycline efflux protein gene
   1862..1901    +  rep_origin     RSF ori (fragment): Plasmids containing the RSF 1030 origin of replication can be propagated in E. coli cells that contain additional plasmids with compatible origins.
   1973..2561    -  rep_origin     ori: high-copy-number ColE1/pMB1/pBR322/pUC origin of replication
>Addgene plasmid #173408 | RVD-TG5 | addgene full sequence | sequence record 361261 | Addgene NGS Result
GAACGACGCGTAACTCACGTTAAGGGATTTTGGTCATGGGTGGCTCGACCAGATATGGTCTCGGCAATTG
CTAGTAATGGGGGTGGCAAACAGGCTCTTGAGACTGTTCAGCGCCTTCTACCAGTTCTCTGTCAAGCCCA
CGGCCTGACGCCCGAGCAAGTTGTAGCGATTGCTAGTAACAATGGTGGCAAACAGGCTCTTGAAACCGTA
CAGCGCCTACTGCCAGTTCTCTGTCAAGCCCACGGTCTGACTCCGGAGCAAGTTGTAGCGATTTGAGACC
AGCTTTGGTCTAGAGGAGGCATGATGATATATTTTTATCTTGTGCAATGTAACATCAGAGATTTTGAGAC
ACGGGCCAGAGCTGCCAGGAAACAGCTATGACCATGTAATACGACTCACTATAGGGGATATTTTATTTTC
TCCCAATCAGGCTTGATCCCCAGTAAGTCAAAAAATAGCTCGACATACTGTTCTTCCCCGATCAAGGGTT
GGTTTGCGCATTCACAGTTCTCCGCAAGAATTGATTGGCTCCAATTCTTGGAGTGGTGAATCCGTTAGCG
AGGTGCCGCCGGCTTCCATTCAGGTCGAGGTGGCCCGGCTCCATGCACCGCGACGCAACGCGGGGAGGCA
GACAAGGTATAGGGCGGCGCCTACAATCCATGCCAACCCGTTCCATGTGCTCGCCGAGGCGGCATAAATC
GCCGTGACGATCAGCGGTCCAATGATCGAAGTTAGGCTGGTAAGAGCCGCGAGCGATCCTTGAAGCTGTC
CCTGATGGTCGTCATCTACCTGCCTGGACAGCATGGCCTGCAACGCGGGCATCCCGATGCCGCCGGAAGC
GAGAAGAATCATAATGGGGAAGGCCATCCAGCCTCGCGTCGCGAACGCCAGCAAGACGTAGCCCAGCGCG
TCGGCCGCCATGCCGGCGATAATGGCCTGCTTCTCGCCGAAACGTTTGGTGGCGGGACCAGTGACGAAGG
CTTGAGCGAGGGCGTGCAAGATTCCGAATACCGCAAGCGACAGGCCGATCATCGTCGCGCTCCAGCGAAA
GCGGTCCTCGCCGAAAATGACCCAGAGCGCTGCCGGCACCTGTCCTACGAGTTGCATGATAAAGAAGACA
GTCATAAGTGCGGCGACGATAGTCATGCCCCGCGCCCACCGGAAGGAGCTGACTGGGTTGAAGGCTCTCA
AGGGCATGGGTCGGCGCTCTCCCTTATGCGACTCCTGCATTAGGAAGCAGCCCAGTAGTAGGTTGAGGCC
GTTGAGCACCGCCGCCGCAAGGAATGGTGCATGTAAGGAGATGGCGCCCAACAGTCCCCCGGCCACGGGG
CCTGCCACCATACCCACGCCGAAACAAGCGCTCATGAGCCCGAAGTGGCGAGCCCGATCTTCCCCATCGG
TGATGTCGGCGATATAGGCGCCAGCAACCGCACCTGTGGCGCCGGTGATGCCGGCCACGATGCGTCCGGC
GTAGAGAATCCACAGGACGGGTGTGGTCGCCATGATCGCGTAGTCGATAGTGGCTCCAAGTAGCGAAGCG
AGCAGGACTGGGCGGCGGCCAAAGCGGTCGGACAGTGCTCCGAGAACGGGTGCGCATAGAAATTGCATCA
ACGCATATAGCGCTAGCAGCACGCCATAGTGACTGGCGATGCTGTCGGAATGGACGATATCCCGCAAGAG
GCCCGGCAGTACCGGCATAACCAAGCCTATGCCTACAGCATCCAGGGTGACGGTGCCGAGGATGACGATG
AGCGCATTGTTAGATTTCATACACGGTGCCTGACTGCGTTAGCAATTTAACTGTGATAAACTACCGCATT
AAAGCTAATCGATGATAAGCTGTCAAACATGAGAATTAATTCATGTTCTTTCCTGCGTTATCCCCTGATT
CTGTGGATAACGCAGGAAAGAACATGTGAGCAAAAGGCCAGCAAAAGGCCAGGAACCGTAAAAAGGCCGC
GTTGCTGGCGTTTTTCCATAGGCTCCGCCCCCCTGACGAGCATCACAAAAATCGACGCTCAAGTCAGAGG
TGGCGAAACCCGACAGGACTATAAAGATACCAGGCGTTTCCCCCTGGAAGCTCCCTCGTGCGCTCTCCTG
TTCCGACCCTGCCGCTTACCGGATACCTGTCCGCCTTTCTCCCTTCGGGAAGCGTGGCGCTTTCTCATAG
CTCACGCTGTAGGTATCTCAGTTCGGTGTAGGTCGTTCGCTCCAAGCTGGGCTGTGTGCACGAACCCCCC
GTTCAGCCCGACCGCTGCGCCTTATCCGGTAACTATCGTCTTGAGTCCAACCCGGTAAGACACGACTTAT
CGCCACTGGCAGCAGCCACTGGTAACAGGATTAGCAGAGCGAGGTATGTAGGCGGTGCTACAGAGTTCTT
GAAGTGGTGGCCTAACTACGGCTACACTAGAAGAACAGTATTTGGTATCTGCGCTCTGCTGAAGCCAGTT
ACCTTCGGAAAAAGAGTTGGTAGCTCTTGATCCGGCAAACAAACCACCGCTGGTAGCGGTGGTTTTTTTG
TTTGCAAGCAGCAGATTACGCGCAGAAAAAAAGGATCTCAAGAAGATCCTTTGATCTTTTCTACGGGGTC
TGACGCTCAGTG
