>Addgene plasmid #173408 | RVD-TG5 | depositor partial sequence | sequence record 336363 | RVD flanked by two Bsa I sites
GGTCTCGGCAATTGCTAGTAATGGGGGTGGCAAACAGGCTCTTGAGACTGTTCAGCGCCTTCTACCAGTT
CTCTGTCAAGCCCACGGCCTGACGCCCGAGCAAGTTGTAGCGATTGCTAGTAACAATGGTGGCAAACAGG
CTCTTGAAACCGTACAGCGCCTACTGCCAGTTCTCTGTCAAGCCCACGGTCTGACTCCGGAGCAAGTTGT
AGCGATTTGAGACC
